Addgene plasmid #173013: TfR-mCh-DHFR
Purpose: For light regulated release of transferrin receptor (TfR) from the endoplasmic reticulum. Driven by CMV promoter.
Depositing lab: Matthew Kennedy. Depositing organization: University of Colorado Denver and Anschutz Medical Campus. Publication: zapERtrap: A light-regulated ER release system reveals unexpected neuronal trafficking pathways. Bourke AM, Schwartz SL, Bowen AB, Kleinjan MS, Winborn CS, Kareemo DJ, Gutnick A, Schwarz TL, Kennedy MJ. J Cell Biol. 2021 Sep 6;220(9). pii: 212461. doi: 10.1083/jcb.202103186. Epub 2021 Jul 9. PubMed 34241635.
Backbone
  Vector backbone: pJPA
  Backbone size w/o insert (bp): 4721
  Total vector size (bp): 8225
  Vector type: Mammalian Expression
Growth in bacteria
  Bacterial resistance: Ampicillin, 100 μg/mL
  Growth temperature: 37°C
  Growth strain: DH5alpha
  Copy number: High Copy
Gene/Insert
  Gene/Insert name: TfR-mCh-DHFR
  Species: H. sapiens (human)
  Insert size (bp): 3504
  Promoter: CMV
  Tag / fusion protein: mCherry (C terminal on insert); DHFR (C terminal on insert)
  Cloning method: Restriction Enzyme; 5′ cloning site xmaI (not destroyed); 3′ cloning site SalI (not destroyed)
  Sequencing primers: 5′ CCTTTCTCTCCACAGGTGTC; 3′ TGCAATAAACAAGTTGGGCC
Resource information
  A portion of this plasmid was derived from a plasmid made by: TfR-mCh was a gift from Dr. Michael Ehlers
Terms and licenses: Academic/Nonprofit Terms; Industry Terms: Not Available to Industry
Depositor comments: Please visit https://www.biorxiv.org/content/10.1101/2020.09.02.278770v1 for bioRxiv preprint.
How to cite: TfR-mCh-DHFR was a gift from Matthew Kennedy (Addgene plasmid # 173013 ; http://n2t.net/addgene:173013 ; RRID:Addgene_173013)
