[The description below was written by a language model from this plasmid's Addgene catalogue record and pLannotate feature annotations shown in this document.]
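Description:
TfR-mCh-DHFR is a mammalian expression plasmid built on the pJPA backbone that encodes human transferrin receptor (TFRC) fused at its C terminus to the red fluorescent protein mCherry, followed by E. coli dihydrofolate reductase (ecDHFR). The catalogue lists a total size of about 8.2 kb, slightly larger than the 8,165 nt sequenced record from which the feature table was generated. In bacteria the plasmid is maintained at high copy through a ColE1/pUC-type origin and selected with ampicillin via the β-lactamase gene. An M13 phage origin is also present, along with scattered backbone remnants (fragments of lacZα, lacI, rop and bom, and lac promoter/operator elements) that play no evident part in the payload. No mammalian selection marker is annotated. An SV40 enhancer/early promoter lies downstream of the expression cassette but is followed only by a lacZα fragment.

Expression is driven by the human CMV immediate-early enhancer and promoter, followed by a fragment of CMV intron A, an SP6 promoter and a short annotated fragment of an IgH signal sequence ahead of the TFRC coding region. The three-part fusion open reading frame is terminated by an SV40 polyadenylation signal. According to the record, the construct is intended for light-regulated release of transferrin receptor from the endoplasmic reticulum, as part of the zapERtrap system used to study secretory trafficking pathways in neurons. The mCherry moiety allows the receptor to be followed by fluorescence imaging, and the DHFR domain presumably provides the handle through which the cargo is retained in the ER and then released. The record does not describe that mechanism, or any partner components it requires.
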