Features (pLannotate 1.2.2; 22 found; start..end, strand, type, name):
      1..22      +  protein_bind   CAP binding site: CAP binding activates transcription in the presence of cAMP. E. coli catabolite activator protein
     37..67      +  promoter       lac promoter: promoter for the E. coli lac operon
     75..91      +  protein_bind   lac operator: The lac repressor binds to the lac operator to inhibit transcription in E. coli. This inhibition can be relieved by adding lactose or isopropyl-β-D-thiogalactopyranoside (IPTG). lac repressor encoded by lacI
    144..523     +  enhancer       CMV enhancer: human cytomegalovirus immediate early enhancer
    524..727     +  promoter       CMV promoter: human cytomegalovirus (CMV) immediate early promoter
    863..906     +  intron         CMV intron (fragment): modified intron A from human cytomegalovirus
    958..976     +  promoter       SP6 promoter: promoter for bacteriophage SP6 RNA polymerase
    980..1017    +  CDS            IgH signal sequence (fragment): signal sequence from the mouse immunoglobulin heavy chain variable region
   1069..3345    +  CDS            TFRC (sequence partly withheld): TFR1_HUMAN - Experimental evidence at protein level: Swiss-Prot protein existence level 1. (Microbial infection) Acts as a receptor for new-world arenaviruses: Guanarito, Junin and Machupo virus. From Homo sapiens (Human).
   3367..4071    +  CDS            mCherry: mCherry is a basic (constitutively fluorescent) red fluorescent protein published in 2004, derived from Discosoma sp.. It is reported to be a very rapidly-maturing monomer with low acid sensitivity.
   4099..4575    +  CDS            ecDHFR: E. coli dihydrofolate reductase; folA
   4608..4742    +  polyA_signal   SV40 poly(A) signal: SV40 polyadenylation signal
   4811..5168    +  promoter       SV40 promoter: SV40 enhancer and early promoter
   5187..5341    +  CDS            lacZα (fragment): LacZα fragment of β-galactosidase; lacZ fragment
   5347..5398    -  misc_feature   bom (fragment): basis of mobility region from pBR322
   5417..5797    +  rep_origin     M13 ori (sequence partly withheld): M13 bacteriophage origin of replication; arrow indicates direction of (+) strand synthesis
   5873..5922    -  misc_feature   bom (fragment): basis of mobility region from pBR322
   6024..6059    -  CDS            rop (fragment): Rop protein, which maintains plasmids at low copy number; rop
   6154..6258    +  promoter       AmpR promoter: bla
   6259..7119    +  CDS            AmpR: β-lactamase; bla; confers resistance to ampicillin, carbenicillin, and related antibiotics
   7290..7878    +  rep_origin     ori: high-copy-number ColE1/pMB1/pBR322/pUC origin of replication
   8061..8153    +  CDS            lacI (fragment): lac repressor; lacI; The lac repressor binds to the lac operator to inhibit transcription in E. coli. This inhibition can be relieved by adding lactose or isopropyl-β-D-thiogalactopyranoside (IPTG).
>Addgene plasmid #173013 | TfR-mCh-DHFR | addgene full sequence | sequence record 339208 | Addgene NGS Result
TAATGTGAGTTAGCTCACTCATTAGGCACCCCAGGCTTTACACTTTATGCTTCCGGCTCGTATGTTGTGT
GGAATTGTGAGCGGATAACAATTTCACACAGGAAACAGCTATGACATGATTACGAATTAATTCGAGCTCG
CCCGACATTGATTATTGACTAGTTATTAATAGTAATCAATTACGGGGTCATTAGTTCATAGCCCATATAT
GGAGTTCCGCGTTACATAACTTACGGTAAATGGCCCGCCTGGCTGACCGCCCAACGACCCCCGCCCATTG
ACGTCAATAATGACGTATGTTCCCATAGTAACGCCAATAGGGACTTTCCATTGACGTCAATGGGTGGAGT
ATTTACGGTAAACTGCCCACTTGGCAGTACATCAAGTGTATCATATGCCAAGTACGCCCCCTATTGACGT
CAATGACGGTAAATGGCCCGCCTGGCATTATGCCCAGTACATGACCTTATGGGACTTTCCTACTTGGCAG
TACATCTACGTATTAGTCATCGCTATTACCATGGTGATGCGGTTTTGGCAGTACATCAATGGGCGTGGAT
AGCGGTTTGACTCACGGGGATTTCCAAGTCTCCACCCCATTGACGTCAATGGGAGTTTGTTTTGGCACCA
AAATCAACGGGACTTTCCAAAATGTCGTAACAACTCCGCCCCATTGACGCAAATGGGCGGTAGGCGTGTA
CGGTGGGAGGTCTATATAAGCAGAGCTCGTTTAGTGAACCGTCAGATCGCCTGGAGACGCCATCCACGCT
GTTTTGACCTCCATAGAAGACACCGGGACCGATCCAGCCTCCGCGGCCGGGAACGGTGCATTGGAACGCG
GATTCCCCGTGCCAAGAGTGACGTAAGTACCGCCTATAGAGTCTATAGGCCCACCCCCTTGGCTTCGTTA
GAACGCGGCTACAATTAATACATAACCTTATGTATCATACACATACGATTTAGGTGACACTATAGAATAA
CATCCACTTTGCCTTTCTCTCCACAGGTGTCCACTCCCAGGTCCAACTGCACCTCGGTTCTATCGATTGA
ATTCCCCGGGGATCCACCATGGATCAAGCTAGATCAGCATTCTCTAACTTGTTTGGTGGAGAACCATTGT
CATATACCCGGTTCAGCCTGGCTCGGCAAGTAGATGGCGATAACAGTCATGTGGAGATGAAACTTGCTGT
AGATGAAGAAGAAAATGCTGACAATAACACAAAGGCCAATGTCACAAAACCAAAAAGGTGTAGTGGAAGT
ATCTGCTATGGGACTATTGCTGTGATCGTCTTTTTCTTGATTGGATTTATGATTGGCTACTTGGGCTATT
GTAAAGGGGTAGAACCAAAAACTGAGTGTGAGAGACTGGCAGGAACCGAGTCTCCAGTGAGGGAGGAGCC
AGGAGAGGACTTCCCTGCAGCACGTCGCTTATATTGGGATGACCTGAAGAGAAAGTTGTCGGAGAAACTG
GACAGCACAGACTTCACCAGCACCATCAAGCTGCTGAATGAAAATTCATATGTCCCTCGTGAGGCTGGAT
CTCAAAAAGATGAAAATCTTGCGTTGTATGTTGAAAATCAATTTCGTGAATTTAAACTCAGCAAAGTCTG
GCGTGATCAACATTTTGTTAAGATTCAGGTCAAAGACAGCGCTCAAAACTCGGTGATCATAGTTGATAAG
AACGGTAGACTTGTTTACCTGGTGGAGAATCCTGGGGGTTATGTGGCGTATAGTAAGGCTGCAACAGTTA
CTGGTAAACTGGTCCATGCTAATTTTGGTACTAAAAAAGATTTTGAGGATTTATACACTCCTGTGAATGG
ATCTATAGTGATTGTCAGAGCAGGGAAAATCACCTTTGCAGAAAAGGTTGCAAATGCTGAAAGCTTAAAT
GCAATTGGTGTGTTGATATACATGGACCAGACTAAATTTCCCATTGTTAACGCAGAACTTTCATTCTTTG
GACATGCTCATCTGGGGACAGGTGACCCTTACACACCTGGATTCCCTTCCTTCAATCACACTCAGTTTCC
ACCATCTCGGTCATCAGGATTGCCTAATATACCTGTCCAGACAATCTCCAGAGCTGCTGCAGAAAAGCTG
TTTGGGAATATGGAAGGAGACTGTCCCTCTGACTGGAAAACAGACTCTACATGTAGGATGGTAACCTCAG
AAAGCAAGAATGTGAAGCTCACTGTGAGCAATGTGCTGAAAGAGATAAAAATTCTTAACATCTTTGGAGT
TATTAAAGGCTTTGTAGAACCAGATCACTATGTTGTAGTTGGGGCCCAGAGAGATGCATGGGGCCCTGGA
GCTGCAAAATCCGGTGTAGGCACAGCTCTCCTATTGAAACTTGCCCAGATGTTCTCAGATATGGTCTTAA
AAGATGGGTTTCAGCCCAGCAGAAGCATTATCTTTGCCAGTTGGAGTGCTGGAGACTTTGGATCGGTTGG
TGCCACTGAATGGCTAGAGGGATACCTTTCGTCCCTGCATTTAAAGGCTTTCACTTATATTAATCTGGAT
AAAGCGGTTCTTGGTACCAGCAACTTCAAGGTTTCTGCCAGCCCACTGTTGTATACGCTTATTGAGAAAA
CAATGCAAAATGTGAAGCATCCGGTTACTGGGCAATTTCTATATCAGGACAGCAACTGGGCCAGCAAAGT
TGAGAAACTCACTTTAGACAATGCTGCTTTCCCTTTCCTTGCATATTCTGGAATCCCAGCAGTTTCTTTC
TGTTTTTGCGAGGACACAGATTATCCTTATTTGGGTACCACCATGGACACCTATAAGGAACTGATTGAGA
GGATTCCTGAGTTGAACAAAGTGGCACGAGCAGCTGCAGAGGTCGCTGGTCAGTTCGTGATTAAACTAAC
CCATGATGTTGAATTGAAC
[444 nt withheld, positions 2890-3333]
GACAATGAGTTTGGGGATCCACCGGTCGCCACCATGGTGAGCAAGGGCGAGGAGGATAACATGGCCATCA
TCAAGGAGTTCATGCGCTTCAAGGTGCACATGGAGGGCTCCGTGAACGGCCACGAGTTCGAGATCGAGGG
CGAGGGCGAGGGCCGCCCCTACGAGGGCACCCAGACCGCCAAGCTGAAGGTGACCAAGGGTGGCCCCCTG
CCCTTCGCCTGGGACATCCTGTCCCCTCAGTTCATGTACGGCTCCAAGGCCTACGTGAAGCACCCCGCCG
ACATCCCCGACTACTTGAAGCTGTCCTTCCCCGAGGGCTTCAAGTGGGAGCGCGTGATGAACTTCGAGGA
CGGCGGCGTGGTGACCGTGACCCAGGACTCCTCCCTGCAGGACGGCGAGTTCATCTACAAGGTGAAGCTG
CGCGGCACCAACTTCCCCTCCGACGGCCCCGTAATGCAGAAGAAGACCATGGGCTGGGAGGCCTCCTCCG
AGCGGATGTACCCCGAGGACGGCGCCCTGAAGGGCGAGATCAAGCAGAGGCTGAAGCTGAAGGACGGCGG
CCACTACGACGCTGAGGTCAAGACCACCTACAAGGCCAAGAAGCCCGTGCAGCTGCCCGGCGCCTACAAC
GTCAACATCAAGTTGGACATCACCTCCCACAACGAGGACTACACCATCGTGGAACAGTACGAACGCGCCG
AGGGCCGCCACTCCACCGGCGGCATGGACGAGCTGTACAGTGCTGGTAGTGCTGGTAGTGCTGGTATCAG
TCTGATTGCGGCGTTAGCGGTAGATCGCGTTATCGGCATGGAAAACGCCATGCCGTGGAACCTGCCTGCC
GATCTCGCCTGGTTTAAACGCAACACCTTAAATAAACCCGTGATTATGGGCCGCCATACCTGGGAATCAA
TCGGTCGTCCGTTGCCAGGACGCAAAAATATTATCCTCAGCAGTCAACCGGGTACGGACGATCGCGTAAC
GTGGGTGAAGTCGGTGGATGAAGCCATCGCGGCGTGTGGTGACGTACCAGAAATCATGGTGATTGGCGGC
GGTCGCGTTTATGAACAGTTCTTGCCAAAAGCGCAAAAACTGTATCTGACGCATATCGACGCAGAAGTGG
AAGGCGACACCCATTTCCCGGATTACGAGCCGGATGACTGGGAATCGGTATTCAGCGAATTCCACGATGC
TGATGCGCAGAACTCTCACAGCTATTGCTTTGAGATTCTGGAGCGGCGGTAAGTCGACCTGCAGAAGCTT
GGCCGCCATGGCCCAACTTGTTTATTGCAGCTTATAATGGTTACAAATAAAGCAATAGCATCACAAATTT
CACAAATAAAGCATTTTTTTCACTGCATTCTAGTTGTGGTTTGTCCAAACTCATCAATGTATCTTATCAT
GTCTGGATCGGGAATTAATTCGGCGCAGCACCATGGCCTGAAATAACCTCTGAAAGAGGAACTTGGTTAG
GTACCTTCTGAGGCGGAAAGAACCAGCTGTGGAATGTGTGTCAGTTAGGGTGTGGAAAGTCCCCAGGCTC
CCCAGCAGGCAGAAGTATGCAAAGCATGCATCTCAATTAGTCAGCAACCAGGTGTGGAAAGTCCCCAGGC
TCCCCAGCAGGCAGAAGTATGCAAAGCATGCATCTCAATTAGTCAGCAACCATAGTCCCGCCCCTAACTC
CGCCCATCCCGCCCCTAACTCCGCCCAGTTCCGCCCATTCTCCGCCCCATGGCTGACTAATTTTTTTTAT
TTATGCAGAGGCCGAGGCCGCCTCGGCCTCTGAGCTATTCCAGAAGTAGTGAGGAGGCTTTTTTGGAGGC
CTAGGCTTTTGCAAAAAGCTGTTAACAGCTTGGCACTGGCCGTCGTTTTACAACGTCGTGACTGGGAAAA
CCCTGGCGTTACCCAACTTAATCGCCTTGCAGCACATCCCCCTTTCGCCAGCTGGCGTAATAGCGAAGAG
GCCCGCACCGATCGCCCTTCCCAACAGTTGCGCAGCCTGAATGGCGAATGGCGCCTGATGCGGTATTTTC
TCCTTACGCATCTGTGCGGTATTTCACACCGCATA
[142 nt withheld, positions 5399-5540]
C
[141 nt withheld, positions 5542-5682]
CCTTTGACGTTGGAGTCCACGTTCTTT
[37 nt withheld, positions 5710-5746]
ACCCTATCTCGGGCTATTCTTTTGATTTATAAGGGATTTTGCCGATTTCGGCCTATTGGTTAAAAAATGA
GCTGATTTAACAAAAATTTAACGCGAATTTTAACAAAATATTAACGTTTACAATTTTATGGTGCACTCTC
AGTACAATCTGCTCTGATGCCGCATAGTTAAGCCAGCCCCGACACCCGCCAACACCCGCTGACGCGCCCT
GACGGGCTTGTCTGCTCCCGGCATCCGCTTACAGACAAGCTGTGACCGTCTCCGGGAGCTGCATGTGTCA
GAGGTTTTCACCGTCATCACCGAAACGCGCGAGACGAAAGGGCCTCGTGATACGCCTATTTTTATAGGTT
AATGTCATGATAATAATGGTTTCTTAGACGTCAGGTGGCACTTTTCGGGGAAATGTGCGCGGAACCCCTA
TTTGTTTATTTTTCTAAATACATTCAAATATGTATCCGCTCATGAGACAATAACCCTGATAAATGCTTCA
ATAATATTGAAAAAGGAAGAGTATGAGTATTCAACATTTCCGTGTCGCCCTTATTCCCTTTTTTGCGGCA
TTTTGCCTTCCTGTTTTTGCTCACCCAGAAACGCTGGTGAAAGTAAAAGATGCTGAAGATCAGTTGGGTG
CACGAGTGGGTTACATCGAACTGGATCTCAACAGCGGTAAGATCCTTGAGAGTTTTCGCCCCGAAGAACG
TTTTCCAATGATGAGCACTTTTAAAGTTCTGCTATGTGGCGCGGTATTATCCCGTATTGACGCCGGGCAA
GAGCAACTCGGTCGCCGCATACACTATTCTCAGAATGACTTGGTTGAGTACTCACCAGTCACAGAAAAGC
ATCTTACGGATGGCATGACAGTAAGAGAATTATGCAGTGCTGCCATAACCATGAGTGATAACACTGCGGC
CAACTTACTTCTGACAACGATCGGAGGACCGAAGGAGCTAACCGCTTTTTTGCACAACATGGGGGATCAT
GTAACTCGCCTTGATCGTTGGGAACCGGAGCTGAATGAAGCCATACCAAACGACGAGCGTGACACCACGA
TGCCTGTAGCAATGGCAACAACGTTGCGCAAACTATTAACTGGCGAACTACTTACTCTAGCTTCCCGGCA
ACAATTAATAGACTGGATGGAGGCGGATAAAGTTGCAGGACCACTTCTGCGCTCGGCCCTTCCGGCTGGC
TGGTTTATTGCTGATAAATCTGGAGCCGGTGAGCGTGGGTCTCGCGGTATCATTGCAGCACTGGGGCCAG
ATGGTAAGCCCTCCCGTATCGTAGTTATCTACACGACGGGGAGTCAGGCAACTATGGATGAACGAAATAG
ACAGATCGCTGAGATAGGTGCCTCACTGATTAAGCATTGGTAACTGTCAGACCAAGTTTACTCATATATA
CTTTAGATTGATTTAAAACTTCATTTTTAATTTAAAAGGATCTAGGTGAAGATCCTTTTTGATAATCTCA
TGACCAAAATCCCTTAACGTGAGTTTTCGTTCCACTGAGCGTCAGACCCCGTAGAAAAGATCAAAGGATC
TTCTTGAGATCCTTTTTTTCTGCGCGTAATCTGCTGCTTGCAAACAAAAAAACCACCGCTACCAGCGGTG
GTTTGTTTGCCGGATCAAGAGCTACCAACTCTTTTTCCGAAGGTAACTGGCTTCAGCAGAGCGCAGATAC
CAAATACTGTTCTTCTAGTGTAGCCGTAGTTAGGCCACCACTTCAAGAACTCTGTAGCACCGCCTACATA
CCTCGCTCTGCTAATCCTGTTACCAGTGGCTGCTGCCAGTGGCGATAAGTCGTGTCTTACCGGGTTGGAC
TCAAGACGATAGTTACCGGATAAGGCGCAGCGGTCGGGCTGAACGGGGGGTTCGTGCACACAGCCCAGCT
TGGAGCGAACGACCTACACCGAACTGAGATACCTACAGCGTGAGCTATGAGAAAGCGCCACGCTTCCCGA
AGGGAGAAAGGCGGACAGGTATCCGGTAAGCGGCAGGGTCGGAACAGGAGAGCGCACGAGGGAGCTTCCA
GGGGGAAACGCCTGGTATCTTTATAGTCCTGTCGGGTTTCGCCACCTCTGACTTGAGCGTCGATTTTTGT
GATGCTCGTCAGGGGGGCGGAGCCTATGGAAAAACGCCAGCAACGCGGCCTTTTTACGGTTCCTGGCCTT
TTGCTGGCCTTTTGCTCACATGTTCTTTCCTGCGTTATCCCCTGATTCTGTGGATAACCGTATTACCGCC
TTTGAGTGAGCTGATACCGCTCGCCGCAGCCGAACGACCGAGCGCAGCGAGTCAGTGAGCGAGGAAGCGG
AAGAGCGCCCAATACGCAAACCGCCTCTCCCCGCGCGTTGGCCGATTCATTAATGCAGCTGGCACGACAG
GTTTCCCGACTGGAAAGCGGGCAGTGAGCGCAACGCAAT
