>Addgene plasmid #173013 | TfR-mCh-DHFR | depositor partial sequence | sequence record 335626 | TfR-mCh-DHFR sequence 4393 bps
AGCATGCAAATGTCGTACAACTCCGCCCCATTGACGCAAATGGGCGGTAGGCGTGTACGGTGGGAGGTCT
ATATAAGCAGAGCTCGTTTAGTGAACCGTCAGATCGCCTGGAGACGCCATCCACGCTGTTTTGACCTCCA
TAGAAGACACCGGGACCGATCCAGCCTCCGCGGCCGGGAACGGTGCATTGGAACGCGGATTCCCCGTGCC
AAGAGTGACGTAAGTACCGCCTATAGAGTCTATAGGCCCACCCCCTTGGCTTCGTTAGAACGCGGCTACA
ATTAATACATAACCTTATGTATCATACACATACGATTTAGGTGACACTATAGAATAACATCCACTTTGCC
TTTCTCTCCACAGGTGTCCACTCCCAGGTCCAACTGCACCTCGGTTCTATCGATTGAATTCCCCGGGGAT
CCACCATGGATCAAGCTAGATCAGCATTCTCTAACTTGTTTGGTGGAGAACCATTGTCATATACCCGGTT
CAGCCTGGCTCGGCAAGTAGATGGCGATAACAGTCATGTGGAGATGAAACTTGCTGTAGATGAAGAAGAA
AATGCTGACAATAACACAAAGGCCAATGTCACAAAACCAAAAAGGTGTAGTGGAAGTATCTGCTATGGGA
CTATTGCTGTGATCGTCTTTTTCTTGATTGGATTTATGATTGGCTACTTGGGCTATTGTAAAGGGGTAGA
ACCAAAAACTGAGTGTGAGAGACTGGCAGGAACCGAGTCTCCAGTGAGGGAGGAGCCAGGAGAGGACTTC
CCTGCAGCACGTCGCTTATATTGGGATGACCTGAAGAGAAAGTTGTCGGAGAAACTGGACAGCACAGACT
TCACCGGCACCATCAAGCTGCTGAATGAAAATTCATATGTCCCTCGTGAGGCTGGATCTCAAAAAGATGA
AAATCTTGCGTTGTATGTTGAAAATCAATTTCGTGAATTTAAACTCAGCAAAGTCTGGCGTGATCAACAT
TTTGTTAAGATTCAGGTCAAAGACAGCGCTCAAAACTCGGTGATCATAGTTGATAAGAACGGTAGACTTG
TTTACCTGGTGGAGAATCCTGGGGGTTATGTGGCGTATAGTAAGGCTGCAACAGTTACTGGTAAACTGGT
CCATGCTAATTTTGGTACTAAAAAAGATTTTGAGGATTTATACACTCCTGTGAATGGATCTATAGTGATT
GTCAGAGCAGGGAAAATCACCTTTGCAGAAAAGGTTGCAAATGCTGAAAGCTTAAATGCAATTGGTGTGT
TGATATACATGGACCAGACTAAATTTCCCATTGTTAACGCAGAACTTTCATTCTTTGGACATGCTCATCT
GGGGACAGGTGACCCTTACACACCTGGATTCCCTTCCTTCAATCACACTCAGTTTCCACCATCTCGGTCA
TCAGGATTGCCTAATATACCTGTCCAGACAATCTCCAGAGCTGCTGCAGAAAAGCTGTTTGGGAATATGG
AAGGAGACTGTCCCTCTGACTGGAAAACAGACTCTACATGTAGGATGGTAACCTCAGAAAGCAAGAATGT
GAAGCTCACTGTGAGCAATGTGCTGAAAGAGATAAAAATTCTTAACATCTTTGGAGTTATTAAAGGCTTT
GTAGAACCAGATCACTATGTTGTAGTTGGGGCCCAGAGAGATGCATGGGGCCCTGGAGCTGCAAAATCCG
GTGTAGGCACAGCTCTCCTATTGAAACTTGCCCAGATGTTCTCAGATATGGTCTTAAAAGATGGGTTTCA
GCCCAGCAGAAGCATTATCTTTGCCAGTTGGAGTGCTGGAGACTTTGGATCGGTTGGTGCCACTGAATGG
CTAGAGGGATACCTTTCGTCCCTGCATTTAAAGGCTTTCACTTATATTAATCTGGATAAAGCGGTTCTTG
GTACCAGCAACTTCAAGGTTTCTGCCAGCCCACTGTTGTATACGCTTATTGAGAAAACAATGCAAAATGT
GAAGCATCCGGTTACTGGGCAATTTCTATATCAGGACAGCAACTGGGCCAGCAAAGTTGAGAAACTCACT
TTAGACAATGCTGCTTTCCCTTTCCTTGCATATTCTGGAATCCCAGCAGTTTCTTTCTGTTTTTGCGAGG
ACACAGATTATCCTTATTTGGGTACCACCATGGACACCTATAAGGAACTGATTGAGAGGATTCCTGAGTT
GAACAAAGTGGCACGAGCAGCTGCAGAGGTCGCTGGTCAGTTCGTGATTAAACTAACCCATGATGTTGAA
TTGAAC
[444 nt withheld, positions 2247-2690]
GACAATGAGTTTGGGGATCCACCGGTCGCCACCATGGTGAGCAAGGGCGAGGAGGATAACATGGCCATCA
TCAAGGAGTTCATGCGCTTCAAGGTGCACATGGAGGGCTCCGTGAACGGCCACGAGTTCGAGATCGAGGG
CGAGGGCGAGGGCCGCCCCTACGAGGGCACCCAGACCGCCAAGCTGAAGGTGACCAAGGGTGGCCCCCTG
CCCTTCGCCTGGGACATCCTGTCCCCTCAGTTCATGTACGGCTCCAAGGCCTACGTGAAGCACCCCGCCG
ACATCCCCGACTACTTGAAGCTGTCCTTCCCCGAGGGCTTCAAGTGGGAGCGCGTGATGAACTTCGAGGA
CGGCGGCGTGGTGACCGTGACCCAGGACTCCTCCCTGCAGGACGGCGAGTTCATCTACAAGGTGAAGCTG
CGCGGCACCAACTTCCCCTCCGACGGCCCCGTAATGCAGAAGAAGACCATGGGCTGGGAGGCCTCCTCCG
AGCGGATGTACCCCGAGGACGGCGCCCTGAAGGGCGAGATCAAGCAGAGGCTGAAGCTGAAGGACGGCGG
CCACTACGACGCTGAGGTCAAGACCACCTACAAGGCCAAGAAGCCCGTGCAGCTGCCCGGCGCCTACAAC
GTCAACATCAAGTTGGACATCACCTCCCACAACGAGGACTACACCATCGTGGAACAGTACGAACGCGCCG
AGGGCCGCCACTCCACCGGCGGCATGGACGAGCTGTACAGTGCTGGTAGTGCTGGTAGTGCTGGTATCAG
TCTGATTGCGGCGTTAGCGGTAGATCGCGTTATCGGCATGGAAAACGCCATGCCGTGGAACCTGCCTGCC
GATCTCGCCTGGTTTAAACGCAACACCTTAAATAAACCCGTGATTATGGGCCGCCATACCTGGGAATCAA
TCGGTCGTCCGTTGCCAGGACGCAAAAATATTATCCTCAGCAGTCAACCGGGTACGGACGATCGCGTAAC
GTGGGTGAAGTCGGTGGATGAAGCCATCGCGGCGTGTGGTGACGTACCAGAAATCATGGTGATTGGCGGC
GGTCGCGTTTATGAACAGTTCTTGCCAAAAGCGCAAAAACTGTATCTGACGCATATCGACGCAGAAGTGG
AAGGCGACACCCATTTCCCGGATTACGAGCCGGATGACTGGGAATCGGTATTCAGCGAATTCCACGATGC
TGATGCGCAGAACTCTCACAGCTATTGCTTTGAGATTCTGGAGCGGCGGTAAAGCGGCCGCGACTCTAGA
GTCGACCTGCAGAAGCTTGGCCGCCATGGCCCAACTTGTTTATTGCAGCTTATAATGGTTACAAATAAAG
CAATAGCATCACAAATTTCACAAATAAAGCATTTTTTTCACTGCATTCTAGTTGTGGTTTGTCCAAACTC
ATCAATGTATCTTATCATGTCTGGATCGGGAATTAATTCGGCGCAGCACCATGGCCTGAAATAACCTCTG
AAAGAGGAACTTGGTTAGGTACCTTCTGAGGCGGAAAGAACCAGCTGTGGAATGTGTGTCAGTTAGGGTG
TGGAAAGTCCCCAGGCTCCCCAGCAGCAGAAGTATGCAAAGCATGCATCTCATTTAGTCAGCAACCAGTG
TGGAAAGTCCCCAGGCTCCCCAGCAGGCAGAAGTATGCAAAGCATGCATCTCAATTAGTCAGCACCATAG
TCCCGCCCCTAACTCCGCCCATC
